Addgene plasmid #63240: pFusX1-22
Purpose: Encodes RVD positions 1-3 in TALEN assembly
Depositing lab: Stephen Ekker. Depositing organization: Mayo Foundation for Medical Education and Research. Publication: FusX: A rapid one-step TALE assembly system for genome science. Ma AC, McNulty MS, Tanya PL, Jarryd CM, Martinez-Galvez G, Argue DP, Lee HB, Urban MD, Bullard CE, Blackburn PR, Man TK, Clark KJ, Ekker SC. Hum Gene Ther. 2016 Jun;27(6):451-63. doi: 10.1089/hum.2015.172 PubMed 26854857.
Backbone
  Vector backbone: FusX1
  Backbone size w/o insert (bp): 3013
  Vector type: TALEN
Growth in bacteria
  Bacterial resistance: Spectinomycin, 50 μg/mL
  Growth temperature: 37°C
  Growth strain: DH5alpha
  Copy number: High Copy
Gene/Insert
  Gene/Insert name: HD HD HD (alt name: X1_CCC)
  Species: Synthetic
  Mutation: none
  Cloning method: Restriction Enzyme; 5′ cloning site BsaI (destroyed during cloning); 3′ cloning site BsaI (destroyed during cloning)
  Sequencing primers: 5′ pCR8_F1; 3′ pCR8_R1
Terms and licenses: Academic/Nonprofit Terms; Industry Terms: Not Available to Industry
How to cite: pFusX1-22 was a gift from Stephen Ekker (Addgene plasmid # 63240 ; http://n2t.net/addgene:63240 ; RRID:Addgene_63240)
