[The description below was written by a language model from this plasmid's Addgene catalogue record.]
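Description:
pFusX1-22 is a bacterial library plasmid from the FusX system, a kit for rapid one-step assembly of TALE (transcription activator-like effector) repeat arrays. It is built on the FusX1 backbone, recorded as about 3 kb without insert, is maintained as a high-copy plasmid in standard E. coli cloning strains, and is selected with spectinomycin. The record does not name the origin of replication or provide a feature map, so backbone details beyond the resistance marker and copy number are not stated. The listed sequencing primers are pCR8-type primers, which flank the insert position.

The payload is a synthetic, pre-assembled trimer of TALE repeats carrying the repeat-variable diresidues HD HD HD. Because HD repeats recognise cytosine, this module specifies the triplet CCC (the alternative name is X1_CCC). It occupies RVD positions 1 to 3 of the final array, meaning the first three bases of the TALE target site. The trimer was inserted through BsaI sites that were destroyed during cloning, consistent with Golden Gate-style construction using a type IIS enzyme. No mutations are recorded.

The plasmid carries no promoter or nuclease domain of its own according to the record, and it is not an expression vector. It serves as one member of a set of position-specific trimer plasmids. A user picks the plasmid matching the desired bases at each position and combines them with a receiver backbone to generate a full-length TALEN or other TALE fusion for genome editing and related applications.
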