>Addgene plasmid #63240 | pFusX1-22 | depositor partial sequence | sequence record 104998 | pFusX1_CCC
AGTCTTAAGCGTCTCCCCCTGAACCTGACCCCGGACCAAGTGGTGGCTATCGCCAGCCACGATGGCGGCA
AGCAAGCGCTCGAAACGGTGCAGCGGCTGTTGCCGGTGCTGTGCCAGGACCATGGCCTGACTCCGGACCA
AGTGGTGGCTATCGCCAGCCACGATGGCGGCAAGCAAGCGCTCGAAACGGTGCAGCGGCTGTTGCCGGTG
CTGTGCCAGGACCATGGCCTGACTCCGGACCAAGTGGTGGCTATCGCCAGCCACGATGGCGGCAAGCAAG
CGCTCGAAACGGTGCAGCGGCTGTTGCCGGTGCTGTGCCAGGACCATGGCCTGACGAGACGTC
