>Addgene plasmid #63240 | pFusX1-22 | depositor partial sequence | sequence record 104999 | FusX1
CGTCTCCCCCTGACCCCGGACCAAGTGGTGGCTATCGAGACCGGCGCCGCTACGGGCGCGTCCCATTCGC
CATTCAGGCTGCGCAACTGTTGGGAAGGGCGATCGGTGCGGGCTCTTCGCTATTACGCCAGCTGGCGAAA
GGGGGATGTGCTGCAAGGCGATTAAGTTGGGAACGCCAGGGTTTTCCCAGTCACGACGTTGTAAAACGAC
GGCCAGTGAGCGCGCGTAATCGACTCACTATAGGGCGAATTGGGTACCGGGCCCCCCCTCGAGGTCCTCC
AGCTTTTGTTCCCTTTAGTGAGGGTTAATTGCGCGCTTGGCGTAATCATGGTCATAGCTGTTTCCTGTGT
GAAATTGTTATCCGCTCACAATTCCACACAACATACGAGCCGGAAGCATAAAGTGTAAAGCCTGGGGTGC
CTAATGAGTGAGCTAACTCACATTAATTGCGTTGCGCTCACTGCCCGCTTTCCACCGGTGGTCTCTGGCG
GCAAGCAAGCGCTCGAAACGGTGCAGCGGCTGTTGCCGGTGCTGTGCCAGGACCATGGCCTGACGAGACG
TCTAGACCAGCCAGGACAGAAATGCCTCGACTTCGCTGCTACCCAAGGTTGCCGGGTGACGCACACCGTG
GAAACGGATGAAGGCACGAACCCAGTGGACATAAGCCTGTTCGGTTCGTAAGCTGTAATGCAAGTAGCGT
ATGCGCTCACGCAACTGGTCCAGAACCTTGACCGAACGCAGCGGTGGTAACGGCGCAGTGGCGGTTTTCA
TGGCTTGTTATGACTGTTTTTTTGGGGTACAGTCTATGCCTCGGGCATCCAAGCAGCAAGCGCGTTACGC
CGTGGGTCGATGTTTGATGTTATGGAGCAGCAACGATGTTACGCAGCAGGGCAGTCGCCCTAAAACAAAG
TTAAACATTATGAGGGAAGCGGTGATCGCCGAAGTATCGACTCAACTATCAGAGGTAGTTGGCGTCATCG
AGCGCCATCTCGAACCGACGTTGCTGGCCGTACATTTGTACGGCTCCGCAGTGGATGGCGGCCTGAAGCC
ACACAGTGATATTGATTTGCTGGTTACGGTGACCGTAAGGCTTGATGAAACAACGCGGCGAGCTTTGATC
AACGACCTTTTGGAAACTTCGGCTTCCCCTGGAGAGAGCGAGATTCTCCGCGCTGTAGAAGTCACCATTG
TTGTGCACGACGACATCATTCCGTGGCGTTATCCAGCTAAGCGCGAACTGCAATTTGGAGAATGGCAGCG
CAATGACATTCTTGCAGGTATCTTCGAGCCAGCCACGATCGACATTGATCTGGCTATCTTGCTGACAAAA
GCAAGAGAACATAGCGTTGCCTTGGTAGGTCCAGCGGCGGAGGAACTCTTTGATCCGGTTCCTGAACAGG
ATCTATTTGAGGCGCTAAATGAAACCTTAACGCTATGGAACTCGCCGCCCGACTGGGCTGGCGATGAGCG
AAATGTAGTGCTTACGTTGTCCCGCATTTGGTACAGCGCAGTAACCGGCAAAATCGCGCCGAAGGATGTC
GCTGCCGACTGGGCAATGGAGCGCCTGCCGGCCCAGTATCAGCCCGTCATACTTGAAGCTAGACAGGCTT
ATCTTGGACAAGAAGAAGATCGCTTGGCCTCGCGCGCAGATCAGTTGGAAGAATTTGTCCACTACGTGAA
AGGCGAGATCACCAAGGTAGTCGGCAAATAACCCTCGAGCCACCCATGACCAAAATCCCTTAACGTGAGT
TACGCGTCGTTCCACTGAGCGTCAGACCCCGTAGAAAAGATCAAAGGATCTTCTTGAGATCCTTTTTTTC
TGCGCGTAATCTGCTGCTTGCAAACAAAAAAACCACCGCTACCAGCGGTGGTTTGTTTGCCGGATCAAGA
GCTACCAACTCTTTTTCCGAAGGTAACTGGCTTCAGCAGAGCGCAGATACCAAATACTGTCCTTCTAGTG
TAGCCGTAGTTAGGCCACCACTTCAAGAACTCTGTAGCACCGCCTACATACCTCGCTCTGCTAATCCTGT
TACCAGTGGCTGCTGCCAGTGGCGATAAGTCGTGTCTTACCGGGTTGGACTCAAGACGATAGTTACCGGA
TAAGGCGCAGCGGTCGGGCTGAACGGGGGGTTCGTGCACACAGCCCAGCTTGGAGCGAACGACCTACACC
GAACTGAGATACCTACAGCGTGAGCATTGAGAAAGCGCCACGCTTCCCGAAGGGAGAAAGGCGGACAGGT
ATCCGGTAAGCGGCAGGGTCGGAACAGGAGAGCGCACGAGGGAGCTTCCAGGGGGAAACGCCTGGTATCT
TTATAGTCCTGTCGGGTTTCGCCACCTCTGACTTGAGCGTCGATTTTTGTGATGCTCGTCAGGGGGGCGG
AGCCTATGGAAAAACGCCAGCAACGCGGCCTTTTTACGGTTCCTGGCCTTTTGCTGGCCTTTTGCTCACA
TGTTCTTTCCTGCGTTATCCCCTGATTCTGTGGATAACCGTATTACCGCCTTTGAGTGAGCTGATACCGC
TCGCCGCAGCCGAACGACCGAGCGCAGCGAGTCAGTGAGCGAGGAAGCGGAAGAGCGCCCAATACGCAAA
CCGCCTCTCCCCGCGCGTTGGCCGATTCATTAATGCAGCTGGCACGACAGGTTTCCCGACTGGAAAGCGG
GCAGTGAGCGCAACGCAATTAATACGCGTACCGCTAGCCAGGAAGAGTTTGTAGAAACGCAAAAAGGCCA
TCCGTCAGGATGGCCTTCTGCTTAGTTTGATGCCTGGCAGTTTATGGCGGGCGTCCTGCCCGCCACCCTC
CGGGCCGTTGCTTCACAACGTTCAAATCCGCTCCCGGCGGATTTGTCCTACTCAGGAGAGCGTTCACCGA
CAAACAACAGATAAAACGAAAGGCCCAGTCTTCCGACTGAGCCTTTCGTTTTATTTGATGCCTGGCAGTT
CCCTACTCTCGCGTTAACGCTAGCATGGATGTTTTCCCAGTCACGACGTTGTAAAACGACGGCCAGTCTT
AAG
