>Addgene plasmid #63240 | pFusX1-22 | addgene partial sequence | sequence record 111204 | pCR8_R1 5'-cgaaccgaacaggcttatgt-3'
CGTCACCCGGCAACCTTGGGTAGCAGCGAAGTCGAGGCATTTCTGTCCTGGCTGGTCTAGACGTCTCGTC
AGGCCATGGTCCTGGCACAGCACCGGCAACAGCCGCTGCACCGTTTCGAGCGCTTGCTTGCCGCCATCGT
GGCTGGCGATAGCCACCACTTGGTCCGGAGTCAGGCCATGGTCCTGGCACAGCACCGGCAACAGCCGCTG
CACCGTTTCGAGCGCTTGCTTGCCGCCATCGTGGCTGGCGATAGCCACCACTTGGTCCGGAGTCAGGCCA
TGGTCCTGGCACAGCACCGGCAACAGCCGCTGCACCGTTTCGAGCGCTTGCTTGCCGCCATCGTGGCTGG
CGATAGCCACCACTTGGTCCGGGGTCAGGTTCAGGGGGAGACGCTTAAGACTGGCCGTCGTTTTACAACG
TCGTGACTGGGAAAACATCCATGCTAGCGTTAACGCGAGAGTAGGGAACTGCCAGGCATCAAATAAAACG
AAAGGCTCAGTCGGAAGACTGGGCCTTTCGTTTTATCTGTTGTTTGTCGGTGAACGCTCTCCTGAGTAGG
ACAAATCCGCCGGGAGCGGATTTGAACGTTGTGAAGCAACGGCCGGAAGGGTGG
